>Addgene plasmid #80901 | mycBioID-pBABE-puro | depositor full sequence | sequence record 158468 | mycBioID-pBABE-puro sequence 6213 bps
CTGCAGCCTGAATATGGGCCAAACAGGATATCTGTGGTAAGCAGTTCCTGCCCCGGCTCAGGGCCAAGAA
CAGATGGAACAGCTGAATATGGGCCAAACAGGATATCTGTGGTAAGCAGTTCCTGCCCCGGCTCAGGGCC
AAGAACAGATGGTCCCCAGATGCGGTCCAGCCCTCAGCAGTTTCTAGAGAACCATCAGATGTTTCCAGGG
TGCCCCAAGGACCTGAAATGACCCTGTGCCTTATTTGAACTAACCAATCAGTTCGCTTCTCGCTTCTGTT
CGCGCGCTTCTGCTCCCCGAGCTCAATAAAAGAGCCCACAACCCCTCACTCGGGGCGCCAGTCCTCCGAT
TGACTGAGTCGCCCGGGTACCCGTGTATCCAATAAACCCTCTTGCAGTTGCATCCGACTTGTGGTCTCGC
TGTTCCTTGGGAGGGTCTCCTCTGAGTGATTGACTACCCGTCAGCGGGGGTCTTTCATTTGGGGGCTCGT
CCGGGATCGGGAGACCCCTGCCCAGGGACCACCGACCCACCACCGGGAGGTAAGCTGGCCAGCAACTTAT
CTGTGTCTGTCCGATTGTCTAGTGTCTATGACTGATTTTATGCGCCTGCGTCGGTACTAGTTAGCTAACT
AGCTCTGTATCTGGCGGACCCGTGGTGGAACTGACGAGTTCTGAACACCCGGCCGCAACCCTGGGAGACG
TCCCAGGGACTTTGGGGGCCGTTTTTGTGGCCCGACCTGAGGAAGGGAGTCGATGTGGAATCCGACCCCG
TCAGGATATGTGGTTCTGGTAGGAGACGAGAACCTAAAACAGTTCCCGCCTCCGTCTGAATTTTTGCTTT
CGGTTTGGAACCGAAGCCGCGCGTCTTGTCTGCTGCAGCGCTGCAGCATCGTTCTGTGTTGTCTCTGTCT
GACTGTGTTTCTGTATTTGTCTGAAAATTAGGGCCAGACTGTTACCACTCCCTTAAGTTTGACCTTAGGT
CACTGGAAAGATGTCGAGCGGATCGCTCACAACCAGTCGGTAGATGTCAAGAAGAGACGTTGGGTTACCT
TCTGCTCTGCAGAATGGCCAACCTTTAACGTCGGATGGCCGCGAGACGGCACCTTTAACCGAGACCTCAT
CACCCAGGTTAAGATCAAGGTCTTTTCACCTGGCCCGCATGGACACCCAGACCAGGTCCCCTACATCGTG
ACCTGGGAAGCCTTGGCTTTTGACCCCCCTCCCTGGGTCAAGCCCTTTGTACACCCTAAGCCTCCGCCTC
CTCTTCCTCCATCCGCCCCGTCTCTCCCCCTTGAACCTCCTCGTTCGACCCCGCCTCGATCCTCCCTTTA
TCCAGCCCTCACTCCTTCTCTAGGCGCCGGCCGGATCCCAGTGTGGTGGTACGTAGGAATTCGGAGACCC
AAGCTGGCTAGCCACCATGGAACAAAAACTCATCTCAGAAGAGGATCTCGACAAGGACAACACCGTGCCC
CTGAAGCTGATCGCCCTGCTGGCCAACGGCGAGTTCCACTCTGGCGAGCAGCTGGGAGAGACCCTGGGAA
TGAGCAGAGCCGCCATCAACAAGCACATCCAGACACTGAGAGACTGGGGAGTGGACGTGTTCACCGTGCC
TGGCAAGGGCTACAGCCTGCCTGAGCCTATCCAGCTGCTGAACGCCAAGCAGATCCTGGGACAGCTGGAT
GGCGGAAGCGTGGCCGTGCTGCCTGTGATCGACTCCACCAATCAGTACCTGCTGGACAGAATCGGAGAGC
TGAAGTCCGGCGACGCCTGCATCGCCGAGTACCAGCAGGCTGGCAGAGGAGGCAGAGGACGGAAGTGGTT
CAGCCCATTCGGAGCCAACCTGTACCTGTCCATGTTCTGGAGACTGGAGCAGGGACCTGCTGCTGCCATC
GGACTGAGTCTGGTGATCGGAATCGTGATGGCCGAGGTGCTGAGAAAGCTGGGAGCCGACAAGGTGAGAG
TGAAGTGGCCTAATGACCTGTACCTCCAGGACCGCAAGCTGGCTGGCATCCTGGTGGAGCTGACAGGCAA
GACAGGCGATGCCGCTCAGATCGTGATCGGAGCCGGAATCAACATGGCCATGAGAAGAGTGGAGGAGAGC
GTGGTGAACCAGGGCTGGATCACCCTGCAGGAGGCTGGCATCAACCTGGACCGGAACACCCTGGCCGCCA
TGCTGATCAGAGAGCTGAGAGCCGCTCTGGAGCTGTTCGAGCAGGAGGGACTGGCTCCTTACCTGAGCAG
ATGGGAGAAGCTGGACAACTTCATCAACAGACCTGTGAAGCTGATCATCGGCGACAAGGAAATCTTCGGC
ATCTCCAGAGGAATCGACAAGCAGGGAGCTCTGCTGCTGGAGCAGGACGGAATCATCAAGCCCTGGATGG
GCGGAGAAATCTCCCTGAGAAGCGCAGAGAAGCTCGAGTAGCTTAAGTTTAAACCGCTGAGTCGACCCTG
TGGAATGTGTGTCAGTTAGGGTGTGGAAAGTCCCCAGGCTCCCCAGCAGGCAGAAGTATGCAAAGCATGC
ATCTCAATTAGTCAGCAACCAGGTGTGGAAAGTCCCCAGGCTCCCCAGCAGGCAGAAGTATGCAAAGCAT
GCATCTCAATTAGTCAGCAACCATAGTCCCGCCCCTAACTCCGCCCATCCCGCCCCTAACTCCGCCCAGT
TCCGCCCATTCTCCGCCCCATGGCTGACTAATTTTTTTTATTTATGCAGAGGCCGAGGCCGCCTCGGCCT
CTGAGCTATTCCAGAAGTAGTGAGGAGGCTTTTTTGGAGGCCTAGGCTTTTGCAAAAAGCTTACCATGAC
CGAGTACAAGCCCACGGTGCGCCTCGCCACCCGCGACGACGTCCCCAGGGCCGTACGCACCCTCGCCGCC
GCGTTCGCCGACTACCCCGCCACGCGCCACACCGTCGATCCGGACCGCCACATCGAGCGGGTCACCGAGC
TGCAAGAACTCTTCCTCACGCGCGTCGGGCTCGACATCGGCAAGGTGTGGGTCGCGGACGACGGCGCCGC
GGTGGCGGTCTGGACCACGCCGGAGAGCGTCGAAGCGGGGGCGGTGTTCGCCGAGATCGGCCCGCGCATG
GCCGAGTTGAGCGGTTCCCGGCTGGCCGCGCAGCAACAGATGGAAGGCCTCCTGGCGCCGCACCGGCCCA
AGGAGCCCGCGTGGTTCCTGGCCACCGTCGGCGTCTCGCCCGACCACCAGGGCAAGGGTCTGGGCAGCGC
CGTCGTGCTCCCCGGAGTGGAGGCGGCCGAGCGCGCCGGGGTGCCCGCCTTCCTGGAGACCTCCGCGCCC
CGCAACCTCCCCTTCTACGAGCGGCTCGGCTTCACCGTCACCGCCGACGTCGAGGTGCCCGAAGGACCGC
GCACCTGGTGCATGACCCGCAAGCCCGGTGCCTGACGCCCGCCCCACGACCCGCAGCGCCCGACCGAAAG
GAGCGCACGACCCCATGCATCGATAAAATAAAAGATTTTATTTAGTCTCCAGAAAAAGGGGGGAATGAAA
GACCCCACCTGTAGGTTTGGCAAGCTAGCTTAAGTAACGCCATTTTGCAAGGCATGGAAAAATACATAAC
TGAGAATAGAGAAGTTCAGATCAAGGTCAGGAACAGATGGAACAGCTGAATATGGGCCAAACAGGATATC
TGTGGTAAGCAGTTCCTGCCCCGGCTCAGGGCCAAGAACAGATGGAACAGCTGAATATGGGCCAAACAGG
ATATCTGTGGTAAGCAGTTCCTGCCCCGGCTCAGGGCCAAGAACAGATGGTCCCCAGATGCGGTCCAGCC
CTCAGCAGTTTCTAGAGAACCATCAGATGTTTCCAGGGTGCCCCAAGGACCTGAAATGACCCTGTGCCTT
ATTTGAACTAACCAATCAGTTCGCTTCTCGCTTCTGTTCGCGCGCTTCTGCTCCCCGAGCTCAATAAAAG
AGCCCACAACCCCTCACTCGGGGCGCCAGTCCTCCGATTGACTGAGTCGCCCGGGTACCCGTGTATCCAA
TAAACCCTCTTGCAGTTGCATCCGACTTGTGGTCTCGCTGTTCCTTGGGAGGGTCTCCTCTGAGTGATTG
ACTACCCGTCAGCGGGGGTCTTTCATTTCCGACTTGTGGTCTCGCTGCCTTGGGAGGGTCTCCTCTGAGT
GATTGACTACCCGTCAGCGGGGGTCTTCACATGCAGCATGTATCAAAATTAATTTGGTTTTTTTTCTTAA
GTATTTACATTAAATGGCCATAGTTGCATTAATGAATCGGCCAACGCGCGGGGAGAGGCGGTTTGCGTAT
TGGCGCTCTTCCGCTTCCTCGCTCACTGACTCGCTGCGCTCGGTCGTTCGGCTGCGGCGAGCGGTATCAG
CTCACTCAAAGGCGGTAATACGGTTATCCACAGAATCAGGGGATAACGCAGGAAAGAACATGTGAGCAAA
AGGCCAGCAAAAGGCCAGGAACCGTAAAAAGGCCGCGTTGCTGGCGTTTTTCCATAGGCTCCGCCCCCCT
GACGAGCATCACAAAAATCGACGCTCAAGTCAGAGGTGGCGAAACCCGACAGGACTATAAAGATACCAGG
CGTTTCCCCCTGGAAGCTCCCTCGTGCGCTCTCCTGTTCCGACCCTGCCGCTTACCGGATACCTGTCCGC
CTTTCTCCCTTCGGGAAGCGTGGCGCTTTCTCATAGCTCACGCTGTAGGTATCTCAGTTCGGTGTAGGTC
GTTCGCTCCAAGCTGGGCTGTGTGCACGAACCCCCCGTTCAGCCCGACCGCTGCGCCTTATCCGGTAACT
ATCGTCTTGAGTCCAACCCGGTAAGACACGACTTATCGCCACTGGCAGCAGCCACTGGTAACAGGATTAG
CAGAGCGAGGTATGTAGGCGGTGCTACAGAGTTCTTGAAGTGGTGGCCTAACTACGGCTACACTAGAAGG
ACAGTATTTGGTATCTGCGCTCTGCTGAAGCCAGTTACCTTCGGAAAAAGAGTTGGTAGCTCTTGATCCG
GCAAACAAACCACCGCTGGTAGCGGTGGTTTTTTTGTTTGCAAGCAGCAGATTACGCGCAGAAAAAAAGG
ATCTCAAGAAGATCCTTTGATCTTTTCTACGGGGTCTGACGCTCAGTGGAACGAAAACTCACGTTAAGGG
ATTTTGGTCATGAGATTATCAAAAAGGATCTTCACCTAGATCCTTTTAAATTAAAAATGAAGTTTGCGGC
CGCAAATCAATCTAAAGTATATATGAGTAAACTTGGTCTGACAGTTACCAATGCTTAATCAGTGAGGCAC
CTATCTCAGCGATCTGTCTATTTCGTTCATCCATAGTTGCCTGACTCCCCGTCGTGTAGATAACTACGAT
ACGGGAGGGCTTACCATCTGGCCCCAGTGCTGCAATGATACCGCGAGACCCACGCTCACCGGCTCCAGAT
TTATCAGCAATAAACCAGCCAGCCGGAAGGGCCGAGCGCAGAAGTGGTCCTGCAACTTTATCCGCCTCCA
TCCAGTCTATTAATTGTTGCCGGGAAGCTAGAGTAAGTAGTTCGCCAGTTAATAGTTTGCGCAACGTTGT
TGCCATTGCTACAGGCATCGTGGTGTCACGCTCGTCGTTTGGTATGGCTTCATTCAGCTCCGGTTCCCAA
CGATCAAGGCGAGTTACATGATCCCCCATGTTGTGCAAAAAAGCGGTTAGCTCCTTCGGTCCTCCGATCG
TTGTCAGAAGTAAGTTGGCCGCAGTGTTATCACTCATGGTTATGGCAGCACTGCATAATTCTCTTACTGT
CATGCCATCCGTAAGATGCTTTTCTGTGACTGGTGAGTACTCAACCAAGTCATTCTGAGAATAGTGTATG
CGGCGACCGAGTTGCTCTTGCCCGGCGTCAACACGGGATAATACCGCGCCACATAGCAGAACTTTAAAAG
TGCTCATCATTGGAAAACGTTCTTCGGGGCGAAAACTCTCAAGGATCTTACCGCTGTTGAGATCCAGTTC
GATGTAACCCACTCGTGCACCCAACTGATCTTCAGCATCTTTTACTTTCACCAGCGTTTCTGGGTGAGCA
AAAACAGGAAGGCAAAATGCCGCAAAAAAGGGAATAAGGGCGACACGGAAATGTTGAATACTCATACTCT
TCCTTTTTCAATATTATTGAAGCATTTATCAGGGTTATTGTCTCATGAGCGGATACATATTTGAATGTAT
TTAGAAAAATAAACAAATAGGGGTTCCGCGCACATTTCCCCGAAAAGTGCCAC
Features (pLannotate 1.2.2; 12 found; start..end, strand, type, name):
      8..477     +  LTR            LTR: long terminal repeat from Moloney murine leukemia virus
    601..875     +  misc_feature   MESV Ψ (fragment): packaging signal of murine embryonic stem cell virus
    942..1358    +  CDS            gag (truncated): truncated Moloney murine leukemia virus (MMLV) gag gene lacking the start codon
   1453..2412    +  CDS            BirA(R118G): promiscuous R118G mutant of the E. coli biotin protein ligase (Cronan, 2005) also known as BirA* or BioID
   2457..2786    +  promoter       SV40 promoter: SV40 enhancer and early promoter
   2796..3395    +  CDS            PuroR: puromycin N-acetyltransferase; pac from Streptomyces alboniger; confers resistance to puromycin
   3494..4087    +  LTR            LTR: long terminal repeat from Moloney murine leukemia virus
   4096..4142    +  LTR            5' LTR (truncated) (fragment): truncated long terminal repeat from Moloney murine sarcoma virus
   4225..4273    -  CDS            lacI (fragment): lac repressor; lacI; The lac repressor binds to the lac operator to inhibit transcription in E. coli. This inhibition can be relieved by adding lactose or isopropyl-β-D-thiogalactopyranoside (IPTG).
   4459..5047    -  rep_origin     ori: high-copy-number ColE1/pMB1/pBR322/pUC origin of replication
   5225..6085    -  CDS            AmpR: β-lactamase; bla; confers resistance to ampicillin, carbenicillin, and related antibiotics
   6086..6190    -  promoter       AmpR promoter: bla
