[The description below was written by a language model from this plasmid's Addgene catalogue record and pLannotate feature annotations shown in this document.]
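Description:
mycBioID-pBABE-puro is an empty-backbone gammaretroviral expression vector built on pBABE-puro (6,213 bp in total) for making proximity-dependent biotin identification (BioID) fusions in mammalian cells. It is propagated in E. coli through a high-copy ColE1/pUC-type origin and an ampicillin resistance gene (β-lactamase with its own promoter). The retroviral cassette is flanked by Moloney murine leukemia virus long terminal repeats and includes a packaging signal followed by a truncated gag segment lacking its start codon. Together these elements allow the transcribed genome to be encapsidated when the plasmid is introduced into a packaging cell line that supplies the viral proteins in trans. A short additional LTR fragment and a lacI fragment annotated outside the cassette appear to be backbone remnants.

Downstream of the packaging region lies the coding sequence for BirA(R118G), the promiscuous mutant of the E. coli biotin protein ligase, which the record lists together with a myc epitope as N-terminal tags carried on the backbone. The myc tag itself is not annotated in the feature table. No dedicated internal promoter is annotated upstream of BirA(R118G), so expression is presumably driven from the 5' LTR, as is usual for pBABE vectors. A gene of interest is inserted by restriction cloning after the ligase, placing the protein at the C-terminus of BirA(R118G). An SV40 enhancer/early promoter then drives puromycin N-acetyltransferase, allowing selection of stably transduced cells. In use, the fusion protein biotinylates nearby and interacting proteins in living cells, which can then be captured and identified, while the myc tag allows detection of the fusion.
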