Addgene plasmid #80901: mycBioID-pBABE-puro
Purpose: (Empty Backbone) To fuse your protein of interest to the C-terminus of BirA(R118G) and use in proximity-dependent biotin identification (BioID); myc tag
Depositing lab: Kyle Roux. Depositing organization: Sanford Research. Publication: A promiscuous biotin ligase fusion protein identifies proximal and interacting proteins in mammalian cells. Roux KJ, Kim DI, Raida M, Burke B. J Cell Biol. 2012 Mar 12. 10.1083/jcb.201112098 PubMed 22412018.
Backbone
  Vector backbone: pBABE-puro
  Backbone size (bp): 6213
  Vector type: Mammalian Expression, Retroviral
  Selectable markers: Puromycin
  Tag / fusion protein: BirA(R118G) (N terminal on backbone); myc (N terminal on backbone)
Growth in bacteria
  Bacterial resistance: Ampicillin, 100 μg/mL
  Growth temperature: 37°C
  Growth strain: NEB Stable
  Copy number: Unknown
Gene/Insert
  Cloning method: Restriction Enzyme
  Sequencing primers: 5′ pBABE 5'; 3′ pBABE 3'
Terms and licenses: Academic/Nonprofit Terms; Industry Terms: Not Available to Industry
How to cite: mycBioID-pBABE-puro was a gift from Kyle Roux (Addgene plasmid # 80901)
