>Addgene plasmid #80901 | mycBioID-pBABE-puro | addgene partial sequence | sequence record 162661 | pBABE3 5'-ACCCTAACTGACACACATTCC-3'
AGCTACTCGAGCTTCTCTGCGCTTCTCAGGGAGATTTCTCCGCCCATCCAGGGCTTGATGATTCCGTCCT
GCTCCAGCAGCAGAGCTCCCTGCTTGTCGATTCCTCTGGAGATGCCGAAGATTTCCTTGTCGCCGATGAT
CAGCTTCACAGGTCTGTTGATGAAGTTGTCCAGCTTCTCCCATCTGCTCAGGTAAGGAGCCAGTCCCTCC
TGCTCGAACAGCTCCAGAGCGGCTCTCAGCTCTCTGATCAGCATGGCGGCCAGGGTGTTCCGGTCCAGGT
TGATGCCAGCCTCCTGCAGGGTGATCCAGCCCTGGTTCACCACGCTCTCCTCCACTCTTCTCATGGCCAT
GTTGATTCCGGCTCCGATCACGATCTGAGCGGCATCGCCTGTCTTGCCTGTCAGCTCCACCAGGATGCCA
GCCAGCTTGCGGTCCTGGAGGTACAGGTCATTAGGCCACTTCACTCTCACCTTGTCGGCTCCCAGCTTTC
TCAGCACCTCGGCCATCACGATTCCGATCACCAGACTCAGTCCGATGGCAGCAGCAGGTCCCTGCTCCAG
TCTCCAGAACATGGACAGGTACAGGTTGGCTCCGAATGGGCTGAACCACTTCCGTCCTCTGCCTCCTCTG
CCAGCCTGCTGGTACTCGGCGATGCAGGCGTCGCCGGACTTCAGCTCTCCGATTCTGTCCAGCAGGTACT
GATTGGTGGAGTCGATCACAGGCAGCACGGCCACGCTTCCGCCATCCAGCTGTCCCAGGATCTGCTTGGC
GTTCAGCAGCTGGATAGGCTCAGGCAGGCTGTAGCCCTTGCCAGGCACGGTGAACACGTCCACTCCCCAG
TCTCTCAGTGTCTGGATGTGCTTGTTGATGGCGGCTCTGCTCATTCCCA
