>Addgene plasmid #80901 | mycBioID-pBABE-puro | addgene partial sequence | sequence record 162663 | pBABE5 5'-CTTTATCCAGCCCTCAC-3'
CAGTGTGGTGGTACGTAGGAATTCGGAGACCCAAGCTGGCTAGCCACCATGGAACAAAAACTCATCTCAG
AAGAGGATCTCGACAAGGACAACACCGTGCCCCTGAAGCTGATCGCCCTGCTGGCCAACGGCGAGTTCCA
CTCTGGCGAGCAGCTGGGAGAGACCCTGGGAATGAGCAGAGCCGCCATCAACAAGCACATCCAGACACTG
AGAGACTGGGGAGTGGACGTGTTCACCGTGCCTGGCAAGGGCTACAGCCTGCCTGAGCCTATCCAGCTGC
TGAACGCCAAGCAGATCCTGGGACAGCTGGATGGCGGAAGCGTGGCCGTGCTGCCTGTGATCGACTCCAC
CAATCAGTACCTGCTGGACAGAATCGGAGAGCTGAAGTCCGGCGACGCCTGCATCGCCGAGTACCAGCAG
GCTGGCAGAGGAGGCAGAGGACGGAAGTGGTTCAGCCCATTCGGAGCCAACCTGTACCTGTCCATGTTCT
GGAGACTGGAGCAGGGACCTGCTGCTGCCATCGGACTGAGTCTGGTGATCGGAATCGTGATGGCCGAGGT
GCTGAGAAAGCTGGGAGCCGACAAGGTGAGAGTGAAGTGGCCTAATGACCTGTACCTCCAGGACCGCAAG
CTGGCTGGCATCCTGGTGGAGCTGACAGGCAAGACAGGCGATGCCGCTCAGATCGTGATCGGAGCCGGAA
TCAACATGGCCATGAGAAGAGTGGAGGAGAGCGTGGTGAACCAGGGCTGGATCACCCTGCAGGAGGCTGG
CATCAACCTGGACCGGAACACCCTGGCCGCCATGCTGATCAGAGAGCTGAGAGCCGCTCTGGAGCTGTTC
GAGCAGGAGGGACTGGCTCCTTACCTGAGCAGATGGGAGAAGCTGGACAACTTCATCAACAGACCTGTGA
AGCTGATCATCGGCGACAAGGAAATCTTCGGCATCTCCAGAGGA
